>Addgene plasmid #184055 | pcDNA3-Lyso-INPP4B-mCherry | addgene full sequence | sequence record 363426 | Addgene NGS Result
GACGGATCGGGAGATCTCCCGATCCCCTATGGTGCACTCTCAGTACAATCTGCTCTGATGCCGCATAGTT
AAGCCAGTATCTGCTCCCTGCTTGTGTGTTGGAGGTCGCTGAGTAGTGCGCGAGCAAAATTTAAGCTACA
ACAAGGCAAGGCTTGACCGACAATTGCATGAAGAATCTGCTTAGGGTTAGGCGTTTTGCGCTGCTTCGCG
ATGTACGGGCCAGATATACGCGTTGACATTGATTATTGACTAGTTATTAATAGTAATCAATTACGGGGTC
ATTAGTTCATAGCCCATATATGGAGTTCCGCGTTACATAACTTACGGTAAATGGCCCGCCTGGCTGACCG
CCCAACGACCCCCGCCCATTGACGTCAATAATGACGTATGTTCCCATAGTAACGCCAATAGGGACTTTCC
ATTGACGTCAATGGGTGGAGTATTTACGGTAAACTGCCCACTTGGCAGTACATCAAGTGTATCATATGCC
AAGTACGCCCCCTATTGACGTCAATGACGGTAAATGGCCCGCCTGGCATTATGCCCAGTACATGACCTTA
TGGGACTTTCCTACTTGGCAGTACATCTACGTATTAGTCATCGCTATTACCATGGTGATGCGGTTTTGGC
AGTACATCAATGGGCGTGGATAGCGGTTTGACTCACGGGGATTTCCAAGTCTCCACCCCATTGACGTCAA
TGGGAGTTTGTTTTGGCACCAAAATCAACGGGACTTTCCAAAATGTCGTAACAACTCCGCCCCATTGACG
CAAATGGGCGGTAGGCGTGTACGGTGGGAGGTCTATATAAGCAGAGCTCTCTGGCTAACTAGAGAACCCA
CTGCTTACTGGCTTATCGAAATTAATACGACTCACTATAGGGAGACCCAAGCTTGCGGCCGCCACCATGG
CGGCGCCCGGCAGCGCCCGGCGACCCCTGCTGCTGCTACTGCTGTTGCTGCTGCTCGGCCTCATGCATTG
TGCGTCAGCAGCAATGTTTATGGTGAAAAATGGCAACGGGACCGCGTGCATAATGGCCAACTTCTCTGCT
GCCTTCTCAGTGAACTACGACACCAAGAGTGGCCCTAAGAACATGACCTTTGACCTGCCATCAGATGCCA
CAGTGGTGCTCAACCGCAGCTCCTGTGGAAAAGAGAACACTTCTGACCCCAGTCTCGTGATTGCTTTTGG
AAGAGGACATACACTCACTCTCAATTTCACGAGAAATGCAACACGTTACAGCGTCCAGCTCATGAGTTTT
GCTTATAACTTGTCAGACACACACCTTTTCCCCAATGCGAGCTCCAAAGAAATCAAGACTGTGGAATCTA
TAACTGACATCAGGGCAGATATAGATAAAAAATACAGATGTGTTAGTGGCACCCAGGTCCACATGAACAA
CGTGACCGTAACGCCCCATGATGCCACCATCCAGGCGTACCTTTCCAACAGCAGCTTCAGCAGGGGAGAG
ACACGCTGTGAACAAGACAGGCCTTCCCCAACCACAGCGCCCCCTGCGCCACCCAGCCCCTCGCCCTCAC
CCGTGCCCAAGAGCCCCTCTGTGGACAAGTACAACGTGAGCGGCACCAACGGGACCTGCCTGCTGGCCAG
CATGGGGCTGCAGCTGAACCTCACCTATGAGAGGAAGGACAACACGACGGTGACAAGGCTTCTCAACATC
AACCCCAACAAGACCTCGGCCAGCGGGAGCTGCGGCGCCCACCTGGTGACTCTGGAGCTGCACAGCGAGG
GCACCACCGTCCTGCTCTTCCAGTTCGGGATGAATGCAAGTTCTAGCCGGTTTTTCCTACAAGGAATCCA
GTTGAATACAATTCTTCCTGACGCCAGAGACCCTGCCTTTAAAGCTGCCAACGGCTCCCTGCGAGCGCTG
CAGGCCACAGTCGGCAATTCCTACAAGTGCAACGCGGAGGAGCACGTCCGTGTCACGAAGGCGTTTTCAG
TCAATATATTCAAAGTGTGGGTCCAGGCTTTCAAGGTGGAAGGTGGCCAGTTTGGCTCTGTGGAGGAGTG
TCTGCTGGACGAGAACAGCATGCTGATCCCCATCGCTGTGGGTGGTGCCCTGGCGGGGCTGGTCCTCATC
GTCCTCATCGCCTACCTCGTCGGCAGGAAGAGGAGTCACGCAGGCTACCAGACTATCGGTGGTGGCGGTG
GTGCGGATCCCATGGAAATTAAAGAGGAAGGGGCATCAGAAGAAGGGCAGCACTTTCTTCCTACAGCCCA
GGCCAATGATCCCGGGGACTGTCAGTTCACAAGTATCCAGAAGACTCCAAATGAACCGCAGTTGGAATTC
ATCCTTGCATGCAAGGATCTCGTGGCTCCTGTCCGTGATCGTAAACTGAATACACTGGTGCAGATCTCCG
TAATCCACCCCGTGGAGCAGAGTCTGACAAGATACTCCAGCACCGAAATTGTGGAGGGAACAAGGGACCC
ACTGTTTTTGACTGGTGTCACATTCCCATCTGAGTATCCCATCTATGAGGAGACCAAAATAAAACTAACA
GTCTATGATGTCAAGGATAAGTCTCATGACACCGTTCGAACCAGTGTCCTACCAGAACATAAGGATCCCC
CGCCAGAAGTTGGGCGAAGTTTCTTGGGCTATGCCAGTTTTAAAGTGGGAGAGCTGCTGAAGTCAAAGGA
GCAATTGCTGGTCCTGAGCCTGAGAACTTCAGATGGTGGCAAAGTGGTTGGCACCATAGAAGTCAGTGTC
GTGAAGATGGGGGAGATTGAGGATGGGGAAGCCGACCACATCACCACAGATGTACAGGGACAAAAGTGTG
CCCTGGTATGTGAATGTACAGCCCCGGAAAGTGTGAGCGGAAAAGATAACTTACCTTTTTTGAATTCAGT
GTTAAAGAACCCAGTATGTAAATTATATAGATTTCCCACATCTGACAATAAGTGGATGCGAATTCGAGAG
CAGATGTCAGAGAGCATTCTTTCCTTTCATATTCCTAAGGAATTGATTTCCCTTCACATTAAAGAAGATT
TGTGCAGAAACCAGGAGATAAAAGAACTTGGTGAGCTTTCTCCACATTGGGACAATCTGCGAAAAAATGT
CCTTACTCACTGTGATCAAATGGTGAATATGTACCAAGACATTCTGACAGAACTTAGCAAGGAAACAGGG
TCCTCTTTCAAATCAAGCAGCAGCAAAGGAGAGAAAACATTAGAATTTGTTCCAATAAATCTACATCTGC
AAAGAATGCAGGTACACAGCCCTCACTTGAAAGATGCTCTCTACGATGTCATCACTGTGGGAGCCCCAGC
TGCCCATTTTCAGGGATTTAAGAATGGTGGTCTTCGGAAGCTACTCCATAGATTTGAAACAGAAAGAAGA
AATACCGGATACCAGTTTATTTACTATTCACCTGAAAACACAGCCAAAGCAAAGGAAGTTCTCAGCAACA
TCAATCAACTACAACCTCTTATAGCAACCCATGCAGACCTACTGCTTAATTCTGCAAGCCAGCATTCTCC
AGACAGCTTGAAGAATTCTTTAAAGATGCTTTCAGAAAAAACAGAGCTTTTTGTACATGCCTTCAAGGAT
CAACTTGTCAGGAGTGCTCTTTTAGCACTCTACACTGCAAGGCCAGGAGGCATTCTTAAGAAGCCACCCT
CTCCTAAGAGCAGCACAGAGGAGAGCAGTCCCCAAGACCAACCCCCAGTGATGAGAGGGCAGGACTCCAT
ACCACATCATTCAGACTATGATGAGGAAGAGTGGGACAGGGTGTGGGCCAATGTGGGGAAGAGCCTGAAC
TGCATTATTGCTATGGTGGACAAACTGATTGAAAGAGATGGTGGCAGTGAAGGCAGTGGCGGCAACAATG
ATGGAGAAAAGGAACCTTCATTAACAGATGCCATTCCCTCTCACCCAAGAGAGGACTGGTATGAACAGTT
GTATCCCCTCATCCTTACCCTGAAGGACTGCATGGGAGAAGTGGTGAACCGAGCCAAGCAGTCCCTGACA
TTTGTGCTCCTTCAGGAACTTGCGTACAGCTTGCCCCAGTGTCTGATGCTGACGCTAAGAAGAGACATCG
TCTTCAGCCAAGCACTTGCTGGATTGGTTTGTGGTTTTATCATCAAATTACAGACAAGTCTGTATGACCC
AGGCTTCCTACAGCAGCTTCACACAGTGGGGTTGATAGTACAATATGAAGGACTGCTAAGTACATACAGC
GATGAAATTGGAATGCTAGAGGACATGGCCGTTGGCATTTCCGATTTAAAGAAAGTTGCATTTAAAATAA
TTGAAGCCAAATCCAATGATGTGTTGCCAGTTATAACAGGAAGACGAGAACATTACGTGGTAGAGGTCAA
GCTTCCAGCCAGAATGTTTGAGTCACTACCTCTACAGATTAAAGAAGGACAGTTGCTTCATGTGTATCCA
GTACTTTTTAATGTTGGAATCAATGAACAGCAAACTCTGGCTGAAAGGTTTGGAGATGTCTCTTTGCAAG
AAAGTATTAATCAGGAAAACTTCGAACTTCTACAAGAATATTACAAGATATTTATGGAAAAGATGCCTCC
TGATTATATTTCACATTTTCAGGAACAAAATGATTTAAAAGCATTGCTAGAAAATCTCCTTCAAAATATC
CAATCCAAAAAAAGAAAGAATGTAGAAATTATGTGGCTGGCTGCAACGATTTGCCGCAAACTGAATGGTA
TTCGTTTCACCTGTTGTAAAAGTGCCAAAGACAGGACATCGATGTCAGTGACACTTGAACAATGCTCAAT
CTTGAGAGATGAGCACCAGTTACACAAGGACTTCTTTATCCGAGCGCTGGATTGCATGAGAAGAGAAGGA
TGCCGCATAGAGAATGTACTGAAGAATATCAAATGCAGAAAGTATGCTTTCAACATGCTACAGCTGATGG
CTTTCCCCAAGTACTACAGACCTCCAGAGGGGACTTATGGAAAAGCTGACACCGAATTCATGGTGAGCAA
GGGCGAGGAGGATAACATGGCCATCATCAAGGAGTTCATGCGCTTCAAGGTGCACATGGAGGGCTCCGTG
AACGGCCACGAGTTCGAGATCGAGGGCGAGGGCGAGGGCCGCCCCTACGAGGGCACCCAGACCGCCAAGC
TGAAGGTGACCAAGGGTGGCCCCCTGCCCTTCGCCTGGGACATCCTGTCCCCTCAGTTCATGTACGGCTC
CAAGGCCTACGTGAAGCACCCCGCCGACATCCCCGACTACTTGAAGCTGTCCTTCCCCGAGGGCTTCAAG
TGGGAGCGCGTGATGAACTTCGAGGACGGCGGCGTGGTGACCGTGACCCAGGACTCCTCCCTGCAGGACG
GCGAGTTCATCTACAAGGTGAAGCTGCGCGGCACCAACTTCCCCTCCGACGGCCCCGTAATGCAGAAGAA
GACCATGGGCTGGGAGGCCTCCTCCGAGCGGATGTACCCCGAGGACGGCGCCCTGAAGGGCGAGATCAAG
CAGAGGCTGAAGCTGAAGGACGGCGGCCACTACGACGCTGAGGTCAAGACCACCTACAAGGCCAAGAAGC
CCGTGCAGCTGCCCGGCGCCTACAACGTCAACATCAAGTTGGACATCACCTCCCACAACGAGGACTACAC
CATCGTGGAACAGTACGAACGCGCCGAGGGCCGCCACTCCACCGGCGGCATGGACGAGCTGTACAAGTAA
GAATTCTGCAGATATCCATCACACTGGCGGCCGCTCGAGCATGCATCTAGAGGGCCCTATTCTATAGTGT
CACCTAAATGCTAGAGCTCGCTGATCAGCCTCGACTGTGCCTTCTAGTTGCCAGCCATCTGTTGTTTGCC
CCTCCCCCGTGCCTTCCTTGACCCTGGAAGGTGCCACTCCCACTGTCCTTTCCTAATAAAATGAGGAAAT
TGCATCGCATTGTCTGAGTAGGTGTCATTCTATTCTGGGGGGTGGGGTGGGGCAGGACAGCAAGGGGGAG
GATTGGGAAGACAATAGCAGGCATGCTGGGGATGCGGTGGGCTCTATGGCTTCTGAGGCGGAAAGAACCA
GCTGGGGCTCTAGGGGGTATCCCC
[124 nt withheld, positions 6045-6168]
C
[91 nt withheld, positions 6170-6260]
A
[49 nt withheld, positions 6262-6310]
CCTTTGACGTTGGAGTCCACGTTCTTT
[37 nt withheld, positions 6338-6374]
ACCCTATCTCGGTCTATTCTTTTGATTTATAAGGGATTTTGCCGATTTCGGCCTATTGGTTAAAAAATGA
GCTGATTTAACAAAAATTTAACGCGAATTAATTCTGTGGAATGTGTGTCAGTTAGGGTGTGGAAAGTCCC
CAGGCTCCCCAGCAGGCAGAAGTATGCAAAGCATGCATCTCAATTAGTCAGCAACCAGGTGTGGAAAGTC
CCCAGGCTCCCCAGCAGGCAGAAGTATGCAAAGCATGCATCTCAATTAGTCAGCAACCATAGTCCCGCCC
CTAACTCCGCCCATCCCGCCCCTAACTCCGCCCAGTTCCGCCCATTCTCCGCCCCATGGCTGACTAATTT
TTTTTATTTATGCAGAGGCCGAGGCCGCCTCTGCCTCTGAGCTATTCCAGAAGTAGTGAGGAGGCTTTTT
TGGAGGCCTAGGCTTTTGCAAAAAGCTCCCGGGAGCTTGTATATCCATTTTCGGATCTGATCAAGAGACA
GGATGAGGATCGTTTCGCATGATTGAACAAGATGGATTGCACGCAGGTTCTCCGGCCGCTTGGGTGGAGA
GGCTATTCGGCTATGACTGGGCACAACAGACAATCGGCTGCTCTGATGCCGCCGTGTTCCGGCTGTCAGC
GCAGGGGCGCCCGGTTCTTTTTGTCAAGACCGACCTGTCCGGTGCCCTGAATGAACTGCAGGACGAGGCA
GCGCGGCTATCGTGGCTGGCCACGACGGGCGTTCCTTGCGCAGCTGTGCTCGACGTTGTCACTGAAGCGG
GAAGGGACTGGCTGCTATTGGGCGAAGTGCCGGGGCAGGATCTCCTGTCATCTCACCTTGCTCCTGCCGA
GAAAGTATCCATCATGGCTGATGCAATGCGGCGGCTGCATACGCTTGATCCGGCTACCTGCCCATTCGAC
CACCAAGCGAAACATCGCATCGAGCGAGCACGTACTCGGATGGAAGCCGGTCTTGTCGATCAGGATGATC
TGGACGAAGAGCATCAGGGGCTCGCGCCAGCCGAACTGTTCGCCAGGCTCAAGGCGCGCATGCCCGACGG
CGAGGATCTCGTCGTGACCCATGGCGATGCCTGCTTGCCGAATATCATGGTGGAAAATGGCCGCTTTTCT
GGATTCATCGACTGTGGCCGGCTGGGTGTGGCGGACCGCTATCAGGACATAGCGTTGGCTACCCGTGATA
TTGCTGAAGAGCTTGGCGGCGAATGGGCTGACCGCTTCCTCGTGCTTTACGGTATCGCCGCTCCCGATTC
GCAGCGCATCGCCTTCTATCGCCTTCTTGACGAGTTCTTCTGAGCGGGACTCTGGGGTTCGAAATGACCG
ACCAAGCGACGCCCAACCTGCCATCACGAGATTTCGATTCCACCGCCGCCTTCTATGAAAGGTTGGGCTT
CGGAATCGTTTTCCGGGACGCCGGCTGGATGATCCTCCAGCGCGGGGATCTCATGCTGGAGTTCTTCGCC
CACCCCAACTTGTTTATTGCAGCTTATAATGGTTACAAATAAAGCAATAGCATCACAAATTTCACAAATA
AAGCATTTTTTTCACTGCATTCTAGTTGTGGTTTGTCCAAACTCATCAATGTATCTTATCATGTCTGTAT
ACCGTCGACCTCTAGCTAGAGCTTGGCGTAATCATGGTCATAGCTGTTTCCTGTGTGAAATTGTTATCCG
CTCACAATTCCACACAACATACGAGCCGGAAGCATAAAGTGTAAAGCCTGGGGTGCCTAATGAGTGAGCT
AACTCACATTAATTGCGTTGCGCTCACTGCCCGCTTTCCAGTCGGGAAACCTGTCGTGCCAGCTGCATTA
ATGAATCGGCCAACGCGCGGGGAGAGGCGGTTTGCGTATTGGGCGCTCTTCCGCTTCCTCGCTCACTGAC
TCGCTGCGCTCGGTCGTTCGGCTGCGGCGAGCGGTATCAGCTCACTCAAAGGCGGTAATACGGTTATCCA
CAGAATCAGGGGATAACGCAGGAAAGAACATGTGAGCAAAAGGCCAGCAAAAGGCCAGGAACCGTAAAAA
GGCCGCGTTGCTGGCGTTTTTCCATAGGCTCCGCCCCCCTGACGAGCATCACAAAAATCGACGCTCAAGT
CAGAGGTGGCGAAACCCGACAGGACTATAAAGATACCAGGCGTTTCCCCCTGGAAGCTCCCTCGTGCGCT
CTCCTGTTCCGACCCTGCCGCTTACCGGATACCTGTCCGCCTTTCTCCCTTCGGGAAGCGTGGCGCTTTC
TCATAGCTCACGCTGTAGGTATCTCAGTTCGGTGTAGGTCGTTCGCTCCAAGCTGGGCTGTGTGCACGAA
CCCCCCGTTCAGCCCGACCGCTGCGCCTTATCCGGTAACTATCGTCTTGAGTCCAACCCGGTAAGACACG
ACTTATCGCCACTGGCAGCAGCCACTGGTAACAGGATTAGCAAAGCGAGGTATGTAGGCGGTGCTACAGA
GTTCTTGAAGTGGTGGCCTAACTACGGCTACACTAGAAGAACAGTATTTGGTATCTGCGCTCTGCTGAAG
CCAGTTACCTTCGGAAAAAGAGTTGGTAGCTCTTGATCCGGCAAACAAACCACCGCTGGTAGCGGTGGTT
TTTTTGTTTGCAAGCAGCAGATTACGCGCAGAAAAAAAGGATCTCAAGAAGATCCTTTGATCTTTTCTAC
GGGGTCTGACGCTCAGTGGAACGAAAACTCACGTTAAGGGATTTTGGTCATGAGATTATCAAAAAGGATC
TTCACCTAGATCCTTTTAAATTAAAAATGAAGTTTTAAATCAATCTAAAGTATATATGAGTAAACTTGGT
CTGACAGTTACCAATGCTTAATCAGTGAGGCACCTATCTCAGCGATCTGTCTATTTCGTTCATCCATAGT
TGCCTGACTCCCCGTCGTGTAGATAACTACGATACGGGAGGGCTTACCATCTGGCCCCAGTGCTGCAATG
ATACCGCGAGACCCACGCTCACCGGCTCCAGATTTATCAGCAATAAACCAGCCAGCCGGAAGGGCCGAGC
GCAGAAGTGGTCCTGCAACTTTATCCGCCTCCATCCAGTCTATTAATTGTTGCCGGGAAGCTAGAGTAAG
TAGTTCGCCAGTTAATAGTTTGCGCAACGTTGTTGCCATTGCTACAGGCATCGTGGTGTCACGCTCGTCG
TTTGGTATGGCTTCATTCAGCTCCGGTTCCCAACGATCAAGGCGAGTTACATGATCCCCCATGTTGTGCA
AAAAAGCGGTTAGCTCCTTCGGTCCTCCGATCGTTGTCAGAAGTAAGTTGGCCGCAGTGTTATCACTCAT
GGTTATGGCAGCACTGCATAATTCTCTTACTGTCATGCCATCCGTAAGATGCTTTTCTGTGACTGGTGAG
TACTCAACCAAGTCATTCTGAGAATAGTGTATGCGGCGACCGAGTTGCTCTTGCCCGGCGTCAATACGGG
ATAATACCGCGCCACATAGCAGAACTTTAAAAGTGCTCATCATTGGAAAACGTTCTTCGGGGCGAAAACT
CTCAAGGATCTTACCGCTGTTGAGATCCAGTTCGATGTAACCCACTCGTGCACCCAACTGATCTTCAGCA
TCTTTTACTTTCACCAGCGTTTCTGGGTGAGCAAAAACAGGAAGGCAAAATGCCGCAAAAAAGGGAATAA
GGGCGACACGGAAATGTTGAATACTCATACTCTTCCTTTTTCAATATTATTGAAGCATTTATCAGGGTTA
TTGTCTCATGAGCGGATACATATTTGAATGTATTTAGAAAAATAAACAAATAGGGGTTCCGCGCACATTT
CCCCGAAAAGTGCCACCTGACGTC
Features (pLannotate 1.2.2; 23 found; start..end, strand, type, name):
     28..80      -  misc_feature   bom (fragment): basis of mobility region from pBR322
    235..614     +  enhancer       CMV enhancer: human cytomegalovirus immediate early enhancer
    615..818     +  promoter       CMV promoter: human cytomegalovirus (CMV) immediate early promoter
    814..847     +  LTR            5' LTR (truncated) (fragment): truncated 5' long terminal repeat (LTR) from HIV-1
    863..881     +  promoter       T7 promoter: promoter for bacteriophage T7 RNA polymerase
    907..2157    +  CDS            LAMP1: human lysosome-associated membrane glycoprotein 1
   2182..4953    +  CDS            INPP4B: INP4B_HUMAN - Experimental evidence at protein level: Swiss-Prot protein existence level 1. Catalyzes the hydrolysis of the 4-position phosphate of phosphatidylinositol 3,4-bisphosphate, inositol 1,3,4-trisphosphate and inositol 3,4-trisphosphate (PubMed:24070612, PubMed:24591580). Plays a role in the late stages of macropinocytosis by dephosphorylating phosphatidylinositol 3,4-bisphosphate in membrane ruffles (PubMed:24591580). The lipid phosphatase activity is critical for tumor suppressor function. Antagonizes the PI3K-AKT/PKB signaling pathway by dephosphorylating phosphoinositides and the
   4960..5667    +  CDS            mCherry: mCherry is a basic (constitutively fluorescent) red fluorescent protein published in 2004, derived from Discosoma sp.. It is reported to be a very rapidly-maturing monomer with low acid sensitivity.
   5731..5749    -  promoter       SP6 promoter: promoter for bacteriophage SP6 RNA polymerase
   5775..5999    +  polyA_signal   bGH poly(A) signal: bovine growth hormone polyadenylation signal
   6003..6024    +  promoter       SV40 promoter (fragment): SV40 enhancer and early promoter
   6045..6473    +  rep_origin     f1 ori (sequence partly withheld): f1 bacteriophage origin of replication; arrow indicates direction of (+) strand synthesis
   6487..6816    +  promoter       SV40 promoter: SV40 enhancer and early promoter
   6883..7674    +  CDS            neo: KKA2_KLEPN - Also known as kan, nptII. Experimental evidence at protein level: Swiss-Prot protein existence level 1. Resistance to kanamycin, neomycin, paromomycin, ribostamycin, butirosin and gentamicin B. From Klebsiella pneumoniae.
   7698..7856    +  CDS            ble (fragment): BLE_KLEPN - Experimental evidence at protein level: Swiss-Prot protein existence level 1. Binding protein with a strong affinity to the bleomycin family of antibiotics. Binds to CL990; an antimitotic-antibiotic compound. From Klebsiella pneumoniae.
   7851..7972    +  polyA_signal   SV40 poly(A) signal: SV40 polyadenylation signal
   8045..8061    -  protein_bind   lac operator: The lac repressor binds to the lac operator to inhibit transcription in E. coli. This inhibition can be relieved by adding lactose or isopropyl-β-D-thiogalactopyranoside (IPTG). lac repressor encoded by lacI
   8069..8099    -  promoter       lac promoter: promoter for the E. coli lac operon
   8114..8135    -  protein_bind   CAP binding site: CAP binding activates transcription in the presence of cAMP. E. coli catabolite activator protein
   8148..8240    -  CDS            lacI (fragment): lac repressor; lacI; The lac repressor binds to the lac operator to inhibit transcription in E. coli. This inhibition can be relieved by adding lactose or isopropyl-β-D-thiogalactopyranoside (IPTG).
   8423..9011    -  rep_origin     ori: high-copy-number ColE1/pMB1/pBR322/pUC origin of replication
   9182..10042   -  CDS            AmpR: β-lactamase; bla; confers resistance to ampicillin, carbenicillin, and related antibiotics
  10043..10147   -  promoter       AmpR promoter: bla
