[The description below was written by a language model from this plasmid's Addgene catalogue record and pLannotate feature annotations shown in this document.]
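Description:
pcDNA3-Lyso-INPP4B-mCherry is a mammalian expression plasmid of about 10.2 kb built on the pcDNA3 backbone. In E. coli it replicates as a high-copy plasmid from a ColE1/pUC-type origin and is selected with ampicillin through the β-lactamase gene. An f1 origin is also present. For mammalian cells, an SV40 early promoter drives the neomycin phosphotransferase gene, followed by an SV40 polyadenylation signal, which allows G418 selection of stable transfectants. Several short annotated fragments (bom, a truncated HIV-1 LTR match, ble, lacI and lac promoter/operator remnants) appear to be backbone residue or partial sequence matches rather than functional parts of the design.

The payload is a single tripartite fusion of roughly 4.8 kb, cloned between HindIII and EcoRI. It is expressed from the CMV immediate-early enhancer/promoter and terminated by the bovine growth hormone polyadenylation signal. T7 and SP6 phage promoters flank the insert. Human LAMP1 (LGP120) sits at the N terminus and acts as a lysosomal targeting module. It is followed by human INPP4B, the type II inositol polyphosphate-4-phosphatase that removes the 4-position phosphate from phosphatidylinositol 3,4-bisphosphate and so antagonises PI3K–Akt signalling. mCherry at the C terminus gives a red fluorescent readout of expression and localisation.

Anchoring the phosphatase to lysosomes in this way is intended to act on its lipid substrate at that compartment rather than throughout the cell. The associated publication concerns lysosome-selective regulation of lipid second messengers and Akt kinase activity, which fits use of the construct as a tool for perturbing phosphoinositide signalling at one compartment in live-cell imaging experiments.
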