Addgene plasmid #184055: pcDNA3-Lyso-INPP4B-mCherry
Purpose: Lysosome targeted inositol polyphosphate-4-phosphatase type II B; tagged with mCherry.
Depositing lab: Jin Zhang. Depositing organization: University of California, San Diego (UCSD). Publication: A Highly Sensitive Fluorescent Akt Biosensor Reveals Lysosome-Selective Regulation of Lipid Second Messengers and Kinase Activity. Chen M, Sun T, Zhong Y, Zhou X, Zhang J. ACS Cent Sci. 2021 Dec 22;7(12):2009-2020. doi: 10.1021/acscentsci.1c00919. Epub 2021 Dec 3. PubMed 34963894.
Backbone
  Vector backbone: pcDNA3
  Backbone size w/o insert (bp): 5415
  Total vector size (bp): 10179
  Vector type: Mammalian Expression
  Selectable markers: Neomycin (select with G418)
Growth in bacteria
  Bacterial resistance: Ampicillin, 100 μg/mL
  Growth temperature: 37°C
  Growth strain: DH5alpha
  Copy number: High Copy
Gene/Insert
  Gene/Insert name: LGP120 Lyso-INPP4B-mCherry (alt name: LAMP1-INPP4B-mCherry)
  Species: H. sapiens (human)
  Insert size (bp): 4764
  Entrez Gene: LAMP1 (a.k.a. CD107a, LAMPA, LGP120); INPP4B
  Promoter: CMV
  Tag / fusion protein: Lysosome-associated membrane protein 1 (LAMP1). (N terminal on insert); mCherry (C terminal on insert)
  Cloning method: Restriction Enzyme; 5′ cloning site HindIII (not destroyed); 3′ cloning site EcoRI (not destroyed)
  Sequencing primers: 5′ CMV forward; 3′ BGH reverse
Resource information
  A portion of this plasmid was derived from a plasmid made by: INPP4B cDNA was provided by Gerry Hammond (University of Pittsburgh School of Medicine).
Terms and licenses: Academic/Nonprofit Terms; Industry Terms: Not Available to Industry
How to cite: pcDNA3-Lyso-INPP4B-mCherry was a gift from Jin Zhang (Addgene plasmid # 184055 ; http://n2t.net/addgene:184055 ; RRID:Addgene_184055)
